Addgene plasmid #171795: 1456_pDEST_miniTol2_R4-R2_Cryst-eGFP
Purpose: (Empty Backbone) pDEST miniTol2-clone for R4-R2 3-component gateway assembly (p5E + pME). Include a eGFP selection marker (Crystallin promoter Lens/Eyes)
Depositing lab: Jean Giacomotto. Depositing organization: University of Queensland. Publication: Optimising the zebrafish Cre/Lox toolbox. Codon improved iCre, new gateway tools, Cre protein and guidelines. Tromp A, Wang H, Hall TE, Mowry B, Giacomotto J. Front Physiol. 2023 Aug 2;14:1221310. doi: 10.3389/fphys.2023.1221310. eCollection 2023. PubMed 37601640.
Backbone
  Vector backbone: R4-R2 Gateway Destination clone for Tol2kit reaction (GFP under Crystallin promoter marker)
  Backbone size (bp): 7072
  Modifications to backbone: mini-Tol2, R4-R2 ATT sites instead of R4-R3, eGFP marker under the control of a Crystallin promoter.
  Vector type: Bacterial Expression
Growth in bacteria
  Bacterial resistance: Chloramphenicol and Ampicillin, 25 & 100 μg/mL
  Growth temperature: 37°C
  Growth strain: ccdB Survival
  Copy number: High Copy
Gene/Insert
  Cloning method: Restriction Enzyme
Terms and licenses: Academic/Nonprofit Terms; Industry Terms: Not Available to Industry
How to cite: 1456_pDEST_miniTol2_R4-R2_Cryst-eGFP was a gift from Jean Giacomotto (Addgene plasmid # 171795 ; http://n2t.net/addgene:171795 ; RRID:Addgene_171795)
