[The description below was written by a language model from this plasmid's Addgene catalogue record and pLannotate feature annotations shown in this document.]
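Description:
1456_pDEST_miniTol2_R4-R2_Cryst-eGFP is an empty Gateway destination vector of about 7.1 kb for building zebrafish transgenesis constructs in the Tol2kit system. It is described as a modified Tol2kit destination clone carrying minimal Tol2 transposon arms and R4-R2 att sites in place of the usual R4-R3 pair, so that an LR reaction needs only a 5' entry clone (p5E, typically a promoter) and a middle entry clone (pME, typically a coding sequence) rather than a third, 3' entry clone. An SV40 poly(A) signal lies just outside one att site and would presumably terminate the assembled transcript, although the record does not say this explicitly.

The Gateway cassette has the standard counterselection layout: two attR sites flank the gyrase toxin gene ccdB, a ccdA fragment and a chloramphenicol acetyltransferase gene with its cat promoter. The automated annotation labels these sites attR3 and attR1/attB4 rather than R2 and R4, which probably reflects the similarity between att variants. It also does not annotate the miniTol2 arms or the crystallin promoter, both of which are known only from the catalogue text. Because of ccdB, the unrecombined plasmid is propagated in a ccdB-tolerant E. coli strain under chloramphenicol and ampicillin selection. The backbone supplies AmpR, a high-copy ColE1/pUC origin, an f1 origin, and remnants of lac, T7 and SP6 elements.

A separate EGFP cassette with its own SV40 poly(A) is driven by a crystallin promoter, giving green fluorescence in the lens. This serves as a visible marker for identifying transgenic fish independently of the assembled payload. The plasmid was deposited as part of a zebrafish Cre/lox and Gateway toolbox.
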