Features (pLannotate 1.2.2; 25 found; start..end, strand, type, name):
   1168..1251    +  CDS            large T antigen (fragment): large T antigen from SV40 (simian virus 40)
   1274..1408    +  polyA_signal   SV40 poly(A) signal: SV40 polyadenylation signal
   1425..1548    +  protein_bind   attR3: mutant version of attR; recombination site for the Gateway® LR reaction LR Clonase™
   1589..1894    -  CDS            ccdB: CcdB, a bacterial toxin that poisons DNA gyrase; ccdB; Plasmids containing the ccdB gene cannot be propagated in standard E. coli strains.
   1899..2057    -  CDS            ccdA (fragment): CCDA_ECO57 - Also known as H, letA. Experimental evidence at protein level: Swiss-Prot protein existence level 1. Antitoxin component of a type II toxin-antitoxin (TA) system which inhibits the post-segregational killing (PSK) of plasmid-free cells, also referred to as a plasmid addiction system. Binds to and blocks the activity of CcdB; will also remove bound CcdB protein from the CcdB-GyrA complex by forming a CcdA-CcdB complex, a process termed rejuvenation. Functions as a transcriptional corepressor for the ccdAB operon, repression also requires CcdB (By similarity). From Escherichia coli
   2214..2894    -  CDS            CmR: chloramphenicol acetyltransferase confers resistance to chloramphenicol
   2895..2924    -  promoter       cat promoter (fragment): promoter of the E. coli cat gene encoding chloramphenicol acetyltransferase
   2948..2978    -  promoter       lac UV5 promoter: E. coli lac promoter with an "up" mutation
   3003..3122    -  protein_bind   attR1: mutant version of attR; recombination site for the Gateway® LR reaction LR Clonase™
   3106..3126    -  protein_bind   attB4: mutant version of attB; core recombination site for the Gateway® BP reaction BP Clonase™
   3359..3377    -  promoter       SP6 promoter: promoter for bacteriophage SP6 RNA polymerase
   3419..3435    -  protein_bind   lac operator: The lac repressor binds to the lac operator to inhibit transcription in E. coli. This inhibition can be relieved by adding lactose or isopropyl-β-D-thiogalactopyranoside (IPTG). lac repressor encoded by lacI
   3443..3473    -  promoter       lac promoter: promoter for the E. coli lac operon
   3488..3509    -  protein_bind   CAP binding site: CAP binding activates transcription in the presence of cAMP. E. coli catabolite activator protein
   3522..3614    -  CDS            lacI (fragment): lac repressor; lacI; The lac repressor binds to the lac operator to inhibit transcription in E. coli. This inhibition can be relieved by adding lactose or isopropyl-β-D-thiogalactopyranoside (IPTG).
   3797..4385    -  rep_origin     ori: high-copy-number ColE1/pMB1/pBR322/pUC origin of replication
   4556..5416    -  CDS            AmpR: β-lactamase; bla; confers resistance to ampicillin, carbenicillin, and related antibiotics
   5417..5521    -  promoter       AmpR promoter: bla
   5548..5598    +  misc_feature   bom (fragment): basis of mobility region from pBR322
   5626..6054    -  rep_origin     f1 ori (sequence partly withheld): f1 bacteriophage origin of replication; arrow indicates direction of (+) strand synthesis
   6058..6215    -  CDS            lacZα (fragment): LacZα fragment of β-galactosidase; lacZ fragment
   6218..6236    +  promoter       T7 promoter: promoter for bacteriophage T7 RNA polymerase
   6611..6732    -  polyA_signal   SV40 poly(A) signal: SV40 polyadenylation signal
   6755..6838    -  CDS            large T antigen (fragment): large T antigen from SV40 (simian virus 40)
   6855..503     -  CDS            EGFP (across the origin): the original enhanced GFP (Yang et al., 1996) mammalian codon-optimized
>Addgene plasmid #171795 | 1456_pDEST_miniTol2_R4-R2_Cryst-eGFP | addgene full sequence | sequence record 344874 | Addgene NGS Result
ATCTTGAAGTTCACCTTGATGCCGTTCTTCTGCTTGTCGGCCATGATATAGACGTTGTGGCTGTTGTAGT
TGTACTCCAGCTTGTGCCCCAGGATGTTGCCGTCCTCCTTGAAGTCGATGCCCTTCAGCTCGATGCGGTT
CACCAGGGTGTCGCCCTCGAACTTCACCTCGGCGCGGGTCTTGTAGTTGCCGTCGTCCTTGAAGAAGATG
GTGCGCTCCTGGACGTAGCCTTCGGGCATGGCGGACTTGAAGAAGTCGTGCTGCTTCATGTGGTCGGGGT
AGCGGCTGAAGCACTGCACGCCGTAGGTCAGGGTGGTCACGAGGGTGGGCCAGGGCACGGGCAGCTTGCC
GGTGGTGCAGATGAACTTCAGGGTCAGCTTGCCGTAGGTGGCATCGCCCTCGCCCTCGCCGGACACGCTG
AACTTGTGGCCGTTTACGTCGCCGTCCAGCTCGACCAGGATGGGCACCACCCCGGTGAACAGCTCCTCGC
CCTTGCTCACCATGGTGGCGACCGGTAATGTCAGACCTGGTAACTCCTTACTGTAACTTATTGCACCTGA
TGAACAAAAGATGTGAACTGAACGCAAGTAGGAGGCTAATAGAGGCTAGTACAGTACAAAGATCCCCAAA
TGATGTGTGCCGGCCTTAGTGGAGGCAGACCCCTGGTTATATACCTGTGCTGCAGAAAGAGGGGCTTACA
AATGGATCTCTCTGGAATGGCATTATCTCATGGTGGGAACAGTGTTGTCAGCAGAATCAGCGGGGTGGAC
TCTGACCTGAGAATGACAGTCTAGCACTGAATGGCTCAGACAATACTCTTGTGGCCAACTATCACCGGAA
AATAAGTGCCTGCCAAAACAAACCAGACCAGATGAAGCTACATGGCTGTAGAACGTCAGTATTTAATGTG
TTGTGGCCACTTGGTTCACCAGATTTAAGAGCTAATTTTTTTAAATATCACAGATAATCAATCGCTTTTT
TTTTTCTTGACTGAAAAGCTTAGACTGGAAAATTCTTTGAAAAAGTTTGCACTACAGAAAATAAATACAT
AACATCCTGCACTGAATGCACACTATTAATAGAAAAGAGAGCATTATTGTAGGAAATGTATTGTATATGT
ACATTCTGTGCATTTCACAATTTTCTCGAGGCATGCACGATCTAGAGGATCATAATCAGCCATACCACAT
TTGTAGAGGTTTTACTTGCTTTAAAAAACCTCCCACACCTCCCCCTGAACCTGAAACATAAAATGAATGC
AATTGTTGTTGTTAACTTGTTTATTGCAGCTTATAATGGTTACAAATAAAGCAATAGCATCACAAATTTC
ACAAATAAAGCATTTTTTTCACTGCATTCTAGTTGTGGTTTGTCCAAACTCATCAATGTATCTTATCATG
TCTGGATCATCATCGATGGTACATCAACTTTGTACAAGAAAGTTGAACGAGAAACGTAAAATGATATAAA
TATCAATATATTAAATTAGATTTTGCATAAAAAACAGACTACATAATACTGTAAAACACAACATATCCAG
TCACTATGGTCGACCTGCAGACTGGCTGTGTATAAGGGAGCCTGACATTTATATTCCCCAGAACATCAGG
TTAATGGCGTTTTTGATGTCATTTTCGCGGTGGCTGAGATCAGCCACTTCTTCCCCGATAACGGAGACCG
GCACACTGGCCATATCGGTGGTCATCATGCGCCAGCTTTCATCCCCGATATGCACCACCGGGTAAAGTTC
ACGGGGGACTTTATCTGACAGCAGACGTGCACTGGCCAGGGGGATCACCATCCGTCGCCCGGGCGTGTCA
ATAATATCACTCTGTACATCCACAAACAGACGATAACGGCTCTCTCTTTTATAGGTGTAAACCTTAAACT
GCATTTCACCAGCCCCTGTTCTCGTCGGCAAAGGAGCCGTTCATTTCAATAAACCGGGCGACCTCAGCCA
TCCCTTCCTGATTTTCCGCTTTCCAGCGTTCGGCACGCAGACGACGGGCTTCATTCTGCATGGTTGTGCT
TACCGAACCGGAGATATTGACATCATATATGCCTTGAGCAACTGATAGCTGTCGCTGTCAACTGTCACTG
TAATACGCTGCTTCATAGCATACCTCTTTTTGACATACTTCGGGTATACATATCAGTATATATTCTTATA
CCGCAAAAATCAGCGCGCAAATACGCATACTGTTATCTGGCTTTTAGTAAGCCGGATCCTCTAGATTACG
CCCCGCCTGCCACTCATCGCAGTACTGTTGTAATTCATTAAGCATTCTGCCGACATGGAAGCCATCACAA
ACGGCATGATGAACCTGAATCGCCAGCGGCATCAGCACCTTGTCGCCTTGCGTATAATATTTGCCCATGG
TGAAAACGGGGGCGAAGAAGTTGTCCATATTGGCCACGTTTAAATCAAAACTGGTGAAACTCACCCAGGG
ATTGGCTGAGACGAAAAACATATTCTCAATAAACCCTTTAGGGAAATAGGCCAGGTTTTCACCGTAACAC
GCCACATCTTGCGAATATATGTGTAGAAACTGCCGGAAATCGTCGTGGTATTCACTCCAGAGCGATGAAA
ACGTTTCAGTTTGCTCATGGAAAACGGTGTAACAAGGGTGAACACTATCCCATATCACCAGCTCACCGTC
TTTCATTGCCATACGGAATTCCGGATGAGCATTCATCAGGCGGGCAAGAATGTGAATAAAGGCCGGATAA
AACTTGTGCTTATTTTTCTTTACGGTCTTTAAAAAGGCCGTAATATCCAGCTGAACGGTCTGGTTATAGG
TACATTGAGCAACTGACTGAAATGCCTCAAAATGTTCTTTACGATGCCATTGGGATATATCAACGGTGGT
ATATCCAGTGATTTTTTTCTCCATTTTAGCTTCCTTAGCTCCTGAAAATCTCGACGGATCCTAACTCAAA
ATCCACACATTATACGAGCCGGAAGCATAAAGTGTAAAGCCTGGGGTGCCTAATGCGGCCGCCATAGTGA
CTGGATATGTTGTGTTTTACAGTATTATGTAGTCTGTTTTTTATGCAAAATCTAATTTAATATATTGATA
TTTATATCATTTTACGTTTCTCGTTCAACTTTTCTATACAAAGTTGATTCGAGATTACCCTGTTATCCCT
ACTTCCTTAATACTCAAGTACAATTTTAATGGAGTACTTTTTTACTTTTACTCAAGTAAGATTCTAGCCA
GATACTTTTACTTTTAATTGAGTAAAATTTTCCCTAAGTACTTGTACTTTCACTTGAGTAAAATTTTTGA
GTACTTTTTACACCTCTGCTCGACCATATGGGAGAGCTCCCAACGCGTTGGATGCATAGCTTGAGTATTC
TATAGTGTCACCTAAATAGCTTGGCGTAATCATGGTCATAGCTGTTTCCTGTGTGAAATTGTTATCCGCT
CACAATTCCACACAACATACGAGCCGGAAGCATAAAGTGTAAAGCCTGGGGTGCCTAATGAGTGAGCTAA
CTCACATTAATTGCGTTGCGCTCACTGCCCGCTTTCCAGTCGGGAAACCTGTCGTGCCAGCTGCATTAAT
GAATCGGCCAACGCGCGGGGAGAGGCGGTTTGCGTATTGGGCGCTCTTCCGCTTCCTCGCTCACTGACTC
GCTGCGCTCGGTCGTTCGGCTGCGGCGAGCGGTATCAGCTCACTCAAAGGCGGTAATACGGTTATCCACA
GAATCAGGGGATAACGCAGGAAAGAACATGTGAGCAAAAGGCCAGCAAAAGGCCAGGAACCGTAAAAAGG
CCGCGTTGCTGGCGTTTTTCCATAGGCTCCGCCCCCCTGACGAGCATCACAAAAATCGACGCTCAAGTCA
GAGGTGGCGAAACCCGACAGGACTATAAAGATACCAGGCGTTTCCCCCTGGAAGCTCCCTCGTGCGCTCT
CCTGTTCCGACCCTGCCGCTTACCGGATACCTGTCCGCCTTTCTCCCTTCGGGAAGCGTGGCGCTTTCTC
ATAGCTCACGCTGTAGGTATCTCAGTTCGGTGTAGGTCGTTCGCTCCAAGCTGGGCTGTGTGCACGAACC
CCCCGTTCAGCCCGACCGCTGCGCCTTATCCGGTAACTATCGTCTTGAGTCCAACCCGGTAAGACACGAC
TTATCGCCACTGGCAGCAGCCACTGGTAACAGGATTAGCAGAGCGAGGTATGTAGGCGGTGCTACAGAGT
TCTTGAAGTGGTGGCCTAACTACGGCTACACTAGAAGAACAGTATTTGGTATCTGCGCTCTGCTGAAGCC
AGTTACCTTCGGAAAAAGAGTTGGTAGCTCTTGATCCGGCAAACAAACCACCGCTGGTAGCGGTGGTTTT
TTTGTTTGCAAGCAGCAGATTACGCGCAGAAAAAAAGGATCTCAAGAAGATCCTTTGATCTTTTCTACGG
GGTCTGACGCTCAGTGGAACGAAAACTCACGTTAAGGGATTTTGGTCATGAGATTATCAAAAAGGATCTT
CACCTAGATCCTTTTAAATTAAAAATGAAGTTTTAAATCAATCTAAAGTATATATGAGTAAACTTGGTCT
GACAGTTACCAATGCTTAATCAGTGAGGCACCTATCTCAGCGATCTGTCTATTTCGTTCATCCATAGTTG
CCTGACTCCCCGTCGTGTAGATAACTACGATACGGGAGGGCTTACCATCTGGCCCCAGTGCTGCAATGAT
ACCGCGAGACCCACGCTCACCGGCTCCAGATTTATCAGCAATAAACCAGCCAGCCGGAAGGGCCGAGCGC
AGAAGTGGTCCTGCAACTTTATCCGCCTCCATCCAGTCTATTAATTGTTGCCGGGAAGCTAGAGTAAGTA
GTTCGCCAGTTAATAGTTTGCGCAACGTTGTTGCCATTGCTACAGGCATCGTGGTGTCACGCTCGTCGTT
TGGTATGGCTTCATTCAGCTCCGGTTCCCAACGATCAAGGCGAGTTACATGATCCCCCATGTTGTGCAAA
AAAGCGGTTAGCTCCTTCGGTCCTCCGATCGTTGTCAGAAGTAAGTTGGCCGCAGTGTTATCACTCATGG
TTATGGCAGCACTGCATAATTCTCTTACTGTCATGCCATCCGTAAGATGCTTTTCTGTGACTGGTGAGTA
CTCAACCAAGTCATTCTGAGAATAGTGTATGCGGCGACCGAGTTGCTCTTGCCCGGCGTCAATACGGGAT
AATACCGCGCCACATAGCAGAACTTTAAAAGTGCTCATCATTGGAAAACGTTCTTCGGGGCGAAAACTCT
CAAGGATCTTACCGCTGTTGAGATCCAGTTCGATGTAACCCACTCGTGCACCCAACTGATCTTCAGCATC
TTTTACTTTCACCAGCGTTTCTGGGTGAGCAAAAACAGGAAGGCAAAATGCCGCAAAAAAGGGAATAAGG
GCGACACGGAAATGTTGAATACTCATACTCTTCCTTTTTCAATATTATTGAAGCATTTATCAGGGTTATT
GTCTCATGAGCGGATACATATTTGAATGTATTTAGAAAAATAAACAAATAGGGGTTCCGCGCACATTTCC
CCGAAAAGTGCCACCTGATGCGGTGTGAAATACCGCACAGATGCGTAAGGAGAAAATACCGCATCAGGAA
ATTGTAAGCGTTAATATTTTGTTAAAATTCGCGTTAAATTTTTGTTAAATCAGCTCATTTTTTAACCAAT
AGGCCGAAATCGGCAAAATCCCTTATAAATCAAAAGAATAGACCGAGATAGGGT
[37 nt withheld, positions 5725-5761]
AAAGAACGTGGACTCCAACGTCAAAGG
[49 nt withheld, positions 5789-5837]
T
[91 nt withheld, positions 5839-5929]
G
[124 nt withheld, positions 5931-6054]
CCATTCGCCATTCAGGCTGCGCAACTGTTGGGAAGGGCGATCGGTGCGGGCCTCTTCGCTATTACGCCAG
CTGGCGAAAGGGGGATGTGCTGCAAGGCGATTAAGTTGGGTAACGCCAGGGTTTTCCCAGTCACGACGTT
GTAAAACGACGGCCAGTGAATTGTAATACGACTCACTATAGGGCGAATTGGGCCCAGAGGTGTAAAGTAC
TTGAGTAATTTTACTTGATTACTGTACTTAAGTATTATTTTTGGGGATTTTTACTTTACTTGAGTACAAT
TAAAAATCAATACTTTTACTTTTACTTAATTACATTTTTTTAGAAAAAAAAGTACTTTTTACTCCTTACA
ATTTTATTTACAGTCAAAAAGTACTTATTTTTTGGAGATCACTTCATTCTATTTTCCCTAGGGATAACAG
GGTAATAGATCTAACCGCGGCCTCTCACAGGCAGCCGATGCGGGAAGAGGTGTATTAGTCTTGATAGAGA
GGCTGCAAATAGCAGGAAACGTGAGCAGAGACTCCCTGGTGTCTGAAACACAGGCCAGATTGGCCTTAAG
ATACATTGATGAGTTTGGACAAACCACAACTAGAATGCAGTGAAAAAAATGCTTTATTTGTGAAATTTGT
GATGCTATTGCTTTATTTGTAACCATTATAAGCTGCAATAAACAAGTTAACAACAACAATTGCATTCATT
TTATGTTTCAGGTTCAGGGGGAGGTGTGGGAGGTTTTTTAAAGCAAGTAAAACCTCTACAAATGTGGTAT
GGCTGATTATGATCTAGAGTCGCGGCCGCTTTACTTGTACAGCTCGTCCATGCCGAGAGTGATCCCGGCG
GCGGTCACGAACTCCAGCAGGACCATGTGATCGCGCTTCTCGTTGGGGTCTTTGCTCAGGGCGGACTGGG
TGCTCAGGTAGTGGTTGTCGGGCAGCAGCACGGGGCCGTCGCCGATGGGGGTGTTCTGCTGGTAGTGGTC
GGCGAGCTGCACGCTGCCGTCCTCGATGTTGTGGCGG
